>Addgene plasmid #121867 | KK001: pMVP/SB/Hygro-DEST | depositor full sequence | sequence record 233347 | KK001: pMVP/SB/Hygro-DEST sequence 6355 bps
GTGGCACTTTTCGGGGAAATGTGCGCGGAACCCCTATTTGTTTATTTTTCTAAATACATTCAAATATGTA
TCCGCTCATGAGACAATAACCCTGATAAATGCTTCAATAATATTGAAAAAGGAAGAGTATGAGTATTCAA
CATTTCCGTGTCGCCCTTATTCCCTTTTTTGCGGCATTTTGCCTTCCTGTTTTTGCTCACCCAGAAACGC
TGGTGAAAGTAAAAGATGCTGAAGATCAGTTGGGTGCACGAGTGGGTTACATCGAACTGGATCTCAACAG
CGGTAAGATCCTTGAGAGTTTTCGCCCCGAAGAACGTTTTCCAATGATGAGCACTTTTAAAGTTCTGCTA
TGTGGCGCGGTATTATCCCGTATTGACGCCGGGCAAGAGCAACTCGGTCGCCGCATACACTATTCTCAGA
ATGACTTGGTTGAGTACTCACCAGTCACAGAAAAGCATCTTACGGATGGCATGACAGTAAGAGAATTATG
CAGTGCTGCCATAACCATGAGTGATAACACTGCGGCCAACTTACTTCTGACAACGATCGGAGGACCGAAG
GAGCTAACCGCTTTTTTGCACAACATGGGGGATCATGTAACTCGCCTTGATCGTTGGGAACCGGAGCTGA
ATGAAGCCATACCAAACGACGAGCGTGACACCACGATGCCTGTAGCAATGGCAACAACGTTGCGCAAACT
ATTAACTGGCGAACTACTTACTCTAGCTTCCCGGCAACAATTAATAGACTGGATGGAGGCGGATAAAGTT
GCAGGACCACTTCTGCGCTCGGCCCTTCCGGCTGGCTGGTTTATTGCTGATAAATCTGGAGCCGGTGAGC
GTGGGTCTCGCGGTATCATTGCAGCACTGGGGCCAGATGGTAAGCCCTCCCGTATCGTAGTTATCTACAC
GACGGGGAGTCAGGCAACTATGGATGAACGAAATAGACAGATCGCTGAGATAGGTGCCTCACTGATTAAG
CATTGGTAACTGTCAGACCAAGTTTACTCATATATACTTTAGATTGATTTAAAACTTCATTTTTAATTTA
AAAGGATCTAGGTGAAGATCCTTTTTGATAATCTCATGACCAAAATCCCTTAACGTGAGTTTTCGTTCCA
CTGAGCGTCAGACCCCGTAGAAAAGATCAAAGGATCTTCTTGAGATCCTTTTTTTCTGCGCGTAATCTGC
TGCTTGCAAACAAAAAAACCACCGCTACCAGCGGTGGTTTGTTTGCCGGATCAAGAGCTACCAACTCTTT
TTCCGAAGGTAACTGGCTTCAGCAGAGCGCAGATACCAAATACTGTCCTTCTAGTGTAGCCGTAGTTAGG
CCACCACTTCAAGAACTCTGTAGCACCGCCTACATACCTCGCTCTGCTAATCCTGTTACCAGTGGCTGCT
GCCAGTGGCGATAAGTCGTGTCTTACCGGGTTGGACTCAAGACGATAGTTACCGGATAAGGCGCAGCGGT
CGGGCTGAACGGGGGGTTCGTGCACACAGCCCAGCTTGGAGCGAACGACCTACACCGAACTGAGATACCT
ACAGCGTGAGCTATGAGAAAGCGCCACGCTTCCCGAAGGGAGAAAGGCGGACAGGTATCCGGTAAGCGGC
AGGGTCGGAACAGGAGAGCGCACGAGGGAGCTTCCAGGGGGAAACGCCTGGTATCTTTATAGTCCTGTCG
GGTTTCGCCACCTCTGACTTGAGCGTCGATTTTTGTGATGCTCGTCAGGGGGGCGGAGCCTATGGAAAAA
CGCCAGCAACGCGGCCTTTTTACGGTTCCTGGCCTTTTGCTGGCCTTTTGCTCACATGTTCTTTCCTGCG
TTATCCCCTGATTCTGTGGATAACCGTATTACCGCCTTTGAGTGAGCTGATACCGCTCGCCGCAGCCGAA
CGACCGAGCGCAGCGAGTCAGTGAGCGAGGAAGCTGTAAAACGACGGCCAGTAGCTCCACCGCGGTGGCG
GCCGCTCTAGAACTAGTGTACACCCTATACAGTTGAAGTCGGAAGTTTACATACACTTAAGTTGGAGTCA
TTAAAACTCGTTTTTCAACTACTCCACAAATTTCTTGTTAACAAACAATAGTTTTGGCAAGTCAGTTAGG
ACATCTACTTTGTGCATGACACAAGTCATTTTTCCAACAATTGTTTACAGACAGATTATTTCACTTATAA
TTCACTGTATCACAATTCCAGTGGGTCAGAAGTTTACATACACTAAGTTGGGCTGCAGGAATTCGATATC
ACAAGTTTGTACAAAAAAGCTGAACGAGAAACGTAAAATGATATAAATATCAATATATTAAATTAGATTT
TGCATAAAAAACAGACTACATAATACTGTAAAACACAACATATCCAGTCACTATGGCGGCCGCATTAGGC
ACCCCAGGCTTTACACTTTATGCTTCCGGCTCGTATAATGTGTGGATTTTGAGTTAGGATCCGTCGAGAT
TTTCAGGAGCTAAGGAAGCTAAAATGGAGAAAAAAATCACTGGATATACCACCGTTGATATATCCCAATG
GCATCGTAAAGAACATTTTGAGGCATTTCAGTCAGTTGCTCAATGTACCTATAACCAGACCGTTCAGCTG
GATATTACGGCCTTTTTAAAGACCGTAAAGAAAAATAAGCACAAGTTTTATCCGGCCTTTATTCACATTC
TTGCCCGCCTGATGAATGCTCATCCGGAATTCCGTATGGCAATGAAAGACGGTGAGCTGGTGATATGGGA
TAGTGTTCACCCTTGTTACACCGTTTTCCATGAGCAAACTGAAACGTTTTCATCGCTCTGGAGTGAATAC
CACGACGATTTCCGGCAGTTTCTACACATATATTCGCAAGATGTGGCGTGTTACGGTGAAAACCTGGCCT
ATTTCCCTAAAGGGTTTATTGAGAATATGTTTTTCGTCTCAGCCAATCCCTGGGTGAGTTTCACCAGTTT
TGATTTAAACGTGGCCAATATGGACAACTTCTTCGCCCCCGTTTTCACCATGGGCAAATATTATACGCAA
GGCGACAAGGTGCTGATGCCGCTGGCGATTCAGGTTCATCATGCCGTTTGTGATGGCTTCCATGTCGGCA
GAATGCTTAATGAATTACAACAGTACTGCGATGAGTGGCAGGGCGGGGCGTAAACGCGTGGATCCGGCTT
ACTAAAAGCCAGATAACAGTATGCGTATTTGCGCGCTGATTTTTGCGGTATAAGAATATATACTGATATG
TATACCCGAAGTATGTCAAAAAGAGGTATGCTATGAAGCAGCGTATTACAGTGACAGTTGACAGCGACAG
CTATCAGTTGCTCAAGGCATATATGATGTCAATATCTCCGGTCTGGTAAGCACAACCATGCAGAATGAAG
CCCGTCGTCTGCGTGCCGAACGCTGGAAAGCGGAAAATCAGGAAGGGATGGCTGAGGTCGCCCGGTTTAT
TGAAATGAACGGCTCTTTTGCTGACGAGAACAGGGGCTGGTGAAATGCAGTTTAAGGTTTACACCTATAA
AAGAGAGAGCCGTTATCGTCTGTTTGTGGATGTACAGAGTGATATTATTGACACGCCCGGGCGACGGATG
GTGATCCCCCTGGCCAGTGCACGTCTGCTGTCAGATAAAGTCTCCCGTGAACTTTACCCGGTGGTGCATA
TCGGGGATGAAAGCTGGCGCATGATGACCACCGATATGGCCAGTGTGCCGGTCTCCGTTATCGGGGAAGA
AGTGGCTGATCTCAGCCACCGCGAAAATGACATCAAAAACGCCATTAACCTGATGTTCTGGGGAATATAA
ATGTCAGGCTCCCTTATACACAGCCAGTCTGCAGGTCGACCATAGTGACTGGATATGTTGTGTTTTACAG
TATTATGTAGTCTGTTTTTTATGCAAAATCTAATTTAATATATTGATATTTATATCATTTTACGTTTCTC
GTTCAGCTTTCTTGTACAAAGTGGTGATATCAAGCTTATCGATACCGTCGACCTCGACATGGTCATAGCT
GTTGACGGTGTGGAAAGTCCCCAGGCTCCCCAGCAGGCAGAAGTATGCAAAGCATGCATCTCAATTAGTC
AGCAACCAGGTGTGGAAAGTCCCCAGGCTCCCCAGCAGGCAGAAGTATGCAAAGCATGCATCTCAATTAG
TCAGCAACCATAGTCCCGCCCCTAACTCCGCCCATCCCGCCCCTAACTCCGCCCAGTTCCGCCCATTCTC
CGCCCCATGGCTGACTAATTTTTTTTATTTATGCAGAGGCCGAGGCCGCCTCTGCCTCTGAGCTATTCCA
GAAGTAGTGAGGAGGCTTTTTTGGAGGCCTAGGCTTTTGCAAAAAGCTCCCGGGAGCTTGTATATCCATT
TTCGGATCTGATCAGCACGTGTTGACAATTAATCATCGGCATAGTATATCGGCATAGTATAATACGACAA
GGTGAGGAACTAAACCATGAAGAAGCCCGAACTCACCGCTACCAGCGTTGAAAAATTTCTCATCGAGAAG
TTCGACAGTGTGAGCGACCTGATGCAGTTGTCGGAGGGCGAAGAGAGCCGAGCCTTCAGCTTCGATGTCG
GCGGACGCGGCTATGTACTGCGGGTGAATAGCTGCGCTGATGGCTTCTACAAAGACCGCTACGTGTACCG
CCACTTCGCCAGCGCTGCACTACCCATCCCCGAAGTGTTGGACATCGGCGAGTTCAGCGAGAGCCTGACA
TACTGCATCAGTAGACGCGCCCAAGGCGTTACTCTCCAAGACCTCCCCGAAACAGAGCTGCCTGCTGTGT
TACAGCCTGTCGCCGAAGCTATGGATGCTATTGCCGCCGCCGACCTCAGTCAAACCAGCGGCTTCGGCCC
ATTCGGGCCCCAAGGCATCGGCCAGTACACAACCTGGCGGGATTTCATTTGCGCCATTGCTGATCCCCAT
GTCTACCACTGGCAGACCGTGATGGACGACACCGTGTCCGCCAGCGTAGCTCAAGCCCTGGACGAACTGA
TGCTGTGGGCCGAAGACTGTCCCGAGGTGCGCCACCTCGTCCATGCCGACTTCGGCAGCAACAACGTCCT
GACCGACAACGGCCGCATCACCGCCGTAATCGACTGGTCCGAAGCTATGTTCGGGGACAGTCAGTACGAG
GTGGCCAACATCTTCTTCTGGCGGCCCTGGCTGGCTTGCATGGAGCAGCAGACTCGCTACTTCGAGCGCC
GGCATCCCGAGCTGGCCGGCAGCCCTCGTCTGCGAGCCTACATGCTGCGCATCGGCCTGGATCAGCTCTA
CCAGAGCCTCGTGGACGGCAACTTCGACGATGCTGCCTGGGCTCAAGGCCGCTGCGATGCCATCGTCCGC
AGCGGGGCCGGCACCGTCGGTCGCACACAAATCGCTCGCCGGAGCGCAGCCGTATGGACCGACGGCTGCG
TCGAGGTGCTGGCCGACAGCGGCAACCGCCGGCCCAGTACACGACCGCGCGCTAAGGAGGTAGGTCGAGT
TTAACGTACCGGTTAGTAATGAGTTTAAACGGGGGAGGCTAACTGAAACACGGAAGGAGACAATACCGGA
AGGAACCCGCGCTATGACGGCAATAAAAAGACAGAATAAAACGCACGGGTGTTGGGTCGTTTGTTCATAA
ACGCGGGGTTCGGTCCCAGGGCTGGCACTCTGTCGATACCCCACCGAGACCCCATTGGGGCCAATACGCC
CGCGTTTCTTCCTTTTCCCCACCCCACCCCCCAAGTTCGGGTGAAGGCCCAGGGCTCGCAGCCAACGTCG
GGGCGGCAGGCCCTGCCATAGCAGATCCGGTTAAATCAAAAGAATAGACCGAGATAGGGT
[34 nt withheld, positions 5801-5834]
GTACATTGAGTGTATGTAAACTTCTGACCCACTGGGAATGTGATGAAAGAAATAAAAGCTGAAATGAATC
ATTCTCTCTACTATTATTCTGATATTTCACATTCTTAAAATAAAGTGGTGATCCTAACTGACCTAAGACA
GGGAATTTTTACTAGGATTAAATGTCAGGAATTGTGAAAAAGTGAGTTTAAATGTATTTGGCTAAGGTGT
ATGTAAACTTCCGACTTCAACTGTATAGGGATTGTACAAAGG
[49 nt withheld, positions 6087-6135]
T
[91 nt withheld, positions 6137-6227]
G
[124 nt withheld, positions 6229-6352]
CAG
Features (pLannotate 1.2.2; 21 found; start..end, strand, type, name):
     24..128     +  promoter       AmpR promoter: bla
    129..989     +  CDS            AmpR: β-lactamase; bla; confers resistance to ampicillin, carbenicillin, and related antibiotics
   1160..1748    +  rep_origin     ori: high-copy-number ColE1/pMB1/pBR322/pUC origin of replication
   1925..1942    -  CDS            lacZα (fragment): LacZα fragment of β-galactosidase; lacZ fragment
   1943..1978    +  misc_feature   MCS (fragment): pBluescript multiple cloning site
   2220..2241    +  misc_feature   MCS (fragment): pBluescript multiple cloning site
   2241..2365    +  protein_bind   attR1: mutant version of attR; recombination site for the Gateway® LR reaction LR Clonase™
   2390..2420    +  promoter       lac UV5 promoter: E. coli lac promoter with an "up" mutation
   2444..2473    +  promoter       cat promoter (fragment): promoter of the E. coli cat gene encoding chloramphenicol acetyltransferase
   2474..3133    +  CDS            CmR: chloramphenicol acetyltransferase; cat; confers resistance to chloramphenicol
   3312..3470    +  CDS            ccdA (fragment): CCDA_ECO57 - Also known as H, letA. Experimental evidence at protein level: Swiss-Prot protein existence level 1. Antitoxin component of a type II toxin-antitoxin (TA) system which inhibits the post-segregational killing (PSK) of plasmid-free cells, also referred to as a plasmid addiction system. Binds to and blocks the activity of CcdB; will also remove bound CcdB protein from the CcdB-GyrA complex by forming a CcdA-CcdB complex, a process termed rejuvenation. Functions as a transcriptional corepressor for the ccdAB operon, repression also requires CcdB (By similarity). From Escherichia coli
   3475..3777    +  CDS            ccdB: CCDB_ECOLI - Also known as G, letB, letD. Experimental evidence at protein level: Swiss-Prot protein existence level 1. Toxic component of a type II toxin-antitoxin (TA) system, functioning in plasmid maintainence. Responsible for the post- segregational killing (PSK) of plasmid-free cells, also referred to as a plasmid addiction system. Half-life of over 2 hours. Cell killing by CcdB is accompanied by filamentation, defects in chromosome and plasmid segregation, defects in cell division, formation of anucleate cells, decreased DNA synthesis and plasmid loss. Interferes with the activity of DN
   3821..3945    -  protein_bind   attR2: mutant version of attR; recombination site for the Gateway® LR reaction LR Clonase™
   3946..3977    +  misc_feature   MCS (fragment): pBluescript multiple cloning site
   3997..4313    +  promoter       SV40 promoter: SV40 enhancer and early promoter
   4361..4408    +  promoter       EM7 promoter: synthetic bacterial promoter&nbsp
   4427..5464    +  CDS            HygR: hygromycin B phosphotransferase confers resistance to hygromycin
   5548..5596    +  polyA_signal   HSV TK poly(A) signal: herpes simplex virus thymidine kinase polyadenylation signal (Cole and Stacy, 1985)
   5687..5703    -  polyA_signal   bGH poly(A) signal (fragment): bovine growth hormone polyadenylation signal
   5772..5834    -  rep_origin     f1 ori (fragment) (sequence partly withheld): f1 bacteriophage origin of replication; arrow indicates direction of (+) strand synthesis
   6081..6352    -  rep_origin     f1 ori (fragment) (sequence partly withheld): f1 bacteriophage origin of replication; arrow indicates direction of (+) strand synthesis
