>Addgene plasmid #121867 | KK001: pMVP/SB/Hygro-DEST | addgene full sequence | sequence record 239090 | Addgene NGS Result
GTGGCACTTTTCGGGGAAATGTGCGCGGAACCCCTATTTGTTTATTTTTCTAAATACATTCAAATATGTA
TCCGCTCATGAGACAATAACCCTGATAAATGCTTCAATAATATTGAAAAAGGAAGAGTATGAGTATTCAA
CATTTCCGTGTCGCCCTTATTCCCTTTTTTGCGGCATTTTGCCTTCCTGTTTTTGCTCACCCAGAAACGC
TGGTGAAAGTAAAAGATGCTGAAGATCAGTTGGGTGCACGAGTGGGTTACATCGAACTGGATCTCAACAG
CGGTAAGATCCTTGAGAGTTTTCGCCCCGAAGAACGTTTTCCAATGATGAGCACTTTTAAAGTTCTGCTA
TGTGGCGCGGTATTATCCCGTATTGACGCCGGGCAAGAGCAACTCGGTCGCCGCATACACTATTCTCAGA
ATGACTTGGTTGAGTACTCACCAGTCACAGAAAAGCATCTTACGGATGGCATGACAGTAAGAGAATTATG
CAGTGCTGCCATAACCATGAGTGATAACACTGCGGCCAACTTACTTCTGACAACGATCGGAGGACCGAAG
GAGCTAACCGCTTTTTTGCACAACATGGGGGATCATGTAACTCGCCTTGATCGTTGGGAACCGGAGCTGA
ATGAAGCCATACCAAACGACGAGCGTGACACCACGATGCCTGTAGCAATGGCAACAACGTTGCGCAAACT
ATTAACTGGCGAACTACTTACTCTAGCTTCCCGGCAACAATTAATAGACTGGATGGAGGCGGATAAAGTT
GCAGGACCACTTCTGCGCTCGGCCCTTCCGGCTGGCTGGTTTATTGCTGATAAATCTGGAGCCGGTGAGC
GTGGGTCTCGCGGTATCATTGCAGCACTGGGGCCAGATGGTAAGCCCTCCCGTATCGTAGTTATCTACAC
GACGGGGAGTCAGGCAACTATGGATGAACGAAATAGACAGATCGCTGAGATAGGTGCCTCACTGATTAAG
CATTGGTAACTGTCAGACCAAGTTTACTCATATATACTTTAGATTGATTTAAAACTTCATTTTTAATTTA
AAAGGATCTAGGTGAAGATCCTTTTTGATAATCTCATGACCAAAATCCCTTAACGTGAGTTTTCGTTCCA
CTGAGCGTCAGACCCCGTAGAAAAGATCAAAGGATCTTCTTGAGATCCTTTTTTTCTGCGCGTAATCTGC
TGCTTGCAAACAAAAAAACCACCGCTACCAGCGGTGGTTTGTTTGCCGGATCAAGAGCTACCAACTCTTT
TTCCGAAGGTAACTGGCTTCAGCAGAGCGCAGATACCAAATACTGTTCTTCTAGTGTAGCCGTAGTTAGG
CCACCACTTCAAGAACTCTGTAGCACCGCCTACATACCTCGCTCTGCTAATCCTGTTACCAGTGGCTGCT
GCCAGTGGCGATAAGTCGTGTCTTACCGGGTTGGACTCAAGACGATAGTTACCGGATAAGGCGCAGCGGT
CGGGCTGAACGGGGGGTTCGTGCACACAGCCCAGCTTGGAGCGAACGACCTACACCGAACTGAGATACCT
ACAGCGTGAGCTATGAGAAAGCGCCACGCTTCCCGAAGGGAGAAAGGCGGACAGGTATCCGGTAAGCGGC
AGGGTCGGAACAGGAGAGCGCACGAGGGAGCTTCCAGGGGGAAACGCCTGGTATCTTTATAGTCCTGTCG
GGTTTCGCCACCTCTGACTTGAGCGTCGATTTTTGTGATGCTCGTCAGGGGGGCGGAGCCTATGGAAAAA
CGCCAGCAACGCGGCCTTTTTACGGTTCCTGGCCTTTTGCTGGCCTTTTGCTCACATGTTCTTTCCTGCG
TTATCCCCTGATTCTGTGGATAACCGTATTACCGCCTTTGAGTGAGCTGATACCGCTCGCCGCAGCCGAA
CGACCGAGCGCAGCGAGTCAGTGAGCGAGGAAGCTGTAAAACGACGGCCAGTAGCTCCACCGCGGTGGCG
GCCGCTCTAGAACTAGTGTACACCCTATACAGTTGAAGTCGGAAGTTTACATACACTTAAGTTGGAGTCA
TTAAAACTCGTTTTTCAACTACTCCACAAATTTCTTGTTAACAAACAATAGTTTTGGCAAGTCAGTTAGG
ACATCTACTTTGTGCATGACACAAGTCATTTTTCCAACAATTGTTTACAGACAGATTATTTCACTTATAA
TTCACTGTATCACAATTCCAGTGGGTCAGAAGTTTACATACACTAAGTTGGGCTGCAGGAATTCGATATC
ACAAGTTTGTACAAAAAAGCTGAACGAGAAACGTAAAATGATATAAATATCAATATATTAAATTAGATTT
TGCATAAAAAACAGACTACATAATACTGTAAAACACAACATATCCAGTCACTATGGCGGCCGCATTAGGC
ACCCCAGGCTTTACACTTTATGCTTCCGGCTCGTATAATGTGTGGATTTTGAGTTAGGATCCGTCGAGAT
TTTCAGGAGCTAAGGAAGCTAAAATGGAGAAAAAAATCACTGGATATACCACCGTTGATATATCCCAATG
GCATCGTAAAGAACATTTTGAGGCATTTCAGTCAGTTGCTCAATGTACCTATAACCAGACCGTTCAGCTG
GATATTACGGCCTTTTTAAAGACCGTAAAGAAAAATAAGCACAAGTTTTATCCGGCCTTTATTCACATTC
TTGCCCGCCTGATGAATGCTCATCCGGAATTCCGTATGGCAATGAAAGACGGTGAGCTGGTGATATGGGA
TAGTGTTCACCCTTGTTACACCGTTTTCCATGAGCAAACTGAAACGTTTTCATCGCTCTGGAGTGAATAC
CACGACGATTTCCGGCAGTTTCTACACATATATTCGCAAGATGTGGCGTGTTACGGTGAAAACCTGGCCT
ATTTCCCTAAAGGGTTTATTGAGAATATGTTTTTCGTCTCAGCCAATCCCTGGGTGAGTTTCACCAGTTT
TGATTTAAACGTGGCCAATATGGACAACTTCTTCGCCCCCGTTTTCACCATGGGCAAATATTATACGCAA
GGCGACAAGGTGCTGATGCCGCTGGCGATTCAGGTTCATCATGCCGTTTGTGATGGCTTCCATGTCGGCA
GAATGCTTAATGAATTACAACAGTACTGCGATGAGTGGCAGGGCGGGGCGTAAACGCGTGGATCCGGCTT
ACTAAAAGCCAGATAACAGTATGCGTATTTGCGCGCTGATTTTTGCGGTATAAGAATATATACTGATATG
TATACCCGAAGTATGTCAAAAAGAGGTATGCTATGAAGCAGCGTATTACAGTGACAGTTGACAGCGACAG
CTATCAGTTGCTCAAGGCATATATGATGTCAATATCTCCGGTCTGGTAAGCACAACCATGCAGAATGAAG
CCCGTCGTCTGCGTGCCGAACGCTGGAAAGCGGAAAATCAGGAAGGGATGGCTGAGGTCGCCCGGTTTAT
TGAAATGAACGGCTCTTTTGCTGACGAGAACAGGGGCTGGTGAAATGCAGTTTAAGGTTTACACCTATAA
AAGAGAGAGCCGTTATCGTCTGTTTGTGGATGTACAGAGTGATATTATTGACACGCCCGGGCGACGGATG
GTGATCCCCCTGGCCAGTGCACGTCTGCTGTCAGATAAAGTCTCCCGTGAACTTTACCCGGTGGTGCATA
TCGGGGATGAAAGCTGGCGCATGATGACCACCGATATGGCCAGTGTGCCGGTCTCCGTTATCGGGGAAGA
AGTGGCTGATCTCAGCCACCGCGAAAATGACATCAAAAACGCCATTAACCTGATGTTCTGGGGAATATAA
ATGTCAGGCTCCCTTATACACAGCCAGTCTGCAGGTCGACCATAGTGACTGGATATGTTGTGTTTTACAG
TATTATGTAGTCTGTTTTTTATGCAAAATCTAATTTAATATATTGATATTTATATCATTTTACGTTTCTC
GTTCAGCTTTCTTGTACAAAGTGGTGATATCAAGCTTATCGATACCGTCGACCTCGACATGGTCATAGCT
GTTGACGGTGTGGAAAGTCCCCAGGCTCCCCAGCAGGCAGAAGTATGCAAAGCATGCATCTCAATTAGTC
AGCAACCAGGTGTGGAAAGTCCCCAGGCTCCCCAGCAGGCAGAAGTATGCAAAGCATGCATCTCAATTAG
TCAGCAACCATAGTCCCGCCCCTAACTCCGCCCATCCCGCCCCTAACTCCGCCCAGTTCCGCCCATTCTC
CGCCCCATGGCTGACTAATTTTTTTTATTTATGCAGAGGCCGAGGCCGCCTCTGCCTCTGAGCTATTCCA
GAAGTAGTGAGGAGGCTTTTTTGGAGGCCTAGGCTTTTGCAAAAAGCTCCCGGGAGCTTGTATATCCATT
TTCGGATCTGATCAGCACGTGTTGACAATTAATCATCGGCATAGTATATCGGCATAGTATAATACGACAA
GGTGAGGAACTAAACCATGAAGAAGCCCGAACTCACCGCTACCAGCGTTGAAAAATTTCTCATCGAGAAG
TTCGACAGTGTGAGCGACCTGATGCAGTTGTCGGAGGGCGAAGAGAGCCGAGCCTTCAGCTTCGATGTCG
GCGGACGCGGCTATGTACTGCGGGTGAATAGCTGCGCTGATGGCTTCTACAAAGACCGCTACGTGTACCG
CCACTTCGCCAGCGCTGCACTACCCATCCCCGAAGTGTTGGACATCGGCGAGTTCAGCGAGAGCCTGACA
TACTGCATCAGTAGACGCGCCCAAGGCGTTACTCTCCAAGACCTCCCCGAAACAGAGCTGCCTGCTGTGT
TACAGCCTGTCGCCGAAGCTATGGATGCTATTGCCGCCGCCGACCTCAGTCAAACCAGCGGCTTCGGCCC
ATTCGGGCCCCAAGGCATCGGCCAGTACACAACCTGGCGGGATTTCATTTGCGCCATTGCTGATCCCCAT
GTCTACCACTGGCAGACCGTGATGGACGACACCGTGTCCGCCAGCGTAGCTCAAGCCCTGGACGAACTGA
TGCTGTGGGCCGAAGACTGTCCCGAGGTGCGCCACCTCGTCCATGCCGACTTCGGCAGCAACAACGTCCT
GACCGACAACGGCCGCATCACCGCCGTAATCGACTGGTCCGAAGCTATGTTCGGGGACAGTCAGTACGAG
GTGGCCAACATCTTCTTCTGGCGGCCCTGGCTGGCTTGCATGGAGCAGCAGACTCGCTACTTCGAGCGCC
GGCATCCCGAGCTGGCCGGCAGCCCTCGTCTGCGAGCCTACATGCTGCGCATCGGCCTGGATCAGCTCTA
CCAGAGCCTCGTGGACGGCAACTTCGACGATGCTGCCTGGGCTCAAGGCCGCTGCGATGCCATCGTCCGC
AGCGGGGCCGGCACCGTCGGTCGCACACAAATCGCTCGCCGGAGCGCAGCCGTATGGACCGACGGCTGCG
TCGAGGTGCTGGCCGACAGCGGCAACCGCCGGCCCAGTACACGACCGCGCGCTAAGGAGGTAGGTCGAGT
TTAACGTACCGGTTAGTAATGAGTTTAAACGGGGGAGGCTAACTGAAACACGGAAGGAGACAATACCGGA
AGGAACCCGCGCTATGACGGCAATAAAAAGACAGAATAAAACGCACGGGTGTTGGGTCGTTTGTTCATAA
ACGCGGGGTTCGGTCCCAGGGCTGGCACTCTGTCGATACCCCACCGAGACCCCATTGGGGCCAATACGCC
CGCGTTTCTTCCTTTTCCCCACCCCACCCCCCAAGTTCGGGTGAAGGCCCAGGGCTCGCAGCCAACGTCG
GGGCGGCAGGCCCTGCCATAGCAGATCCGGTTAAATCAAAAGAATAGACCGAGATAGGGT
[34 nt withheld, positions 5801-5834]
GTACATTGAGTGTATGTAAACTTCTGACCCACTGGGAATGTGATGAAAGAAATAAAAGCTGAAATGAATC
ATTCTCTCTACTATTATTCTGATATTTCACATTCTTAAAATAAAGTGGTGATCCTAACTGACCTAAGACA
GGGAATTTTTACTAGGATTAAATGTCAGGAATTGTGAAAAAGTGAGTTTAAATGTATTTGGCTAAGGTGT
ATGTAAACTTCCGACTTCAACTGTATAGGGATTGTACAAAGG
[49 nt withheld, positions 6087-6135]
T
[91 nt withheld, positions 6137-6227]
G
[124 nt withheld, positions 6229-6352]
CAG
Features (pLannotate 1.2.2; 21 found; start..end, strand, type, name):
     24..128     +  promoter       AmpR promoter: bla
    129..989     +  CDS            AmpR: β-lactamase; bla; confers resistance to ampicillin, carbenicillin, and related antibiotics
   1160..1748    +  rep_origin     ori: high-copy-number ColE1/pMB1/pBR322/pUC origin of replication
   1925..1942    -  CDS            lacZα (fragment): LacZα fragment of β-galactosidase; lacZ fragment
   1943..1978    +  misc_feature   MCS (fragment): pBluescript multiple cloning site
   2220..2241    +  misc_feature   MCS (fragment): pBluescript multiple cloning site
   2241..2365    +  protein_bind   attR1: mutant version of attR; recombination site for the Gateway® LR reaction LR Clonase™
   2390..2420    +  promoter       lac UV5 promoter: E. coli lac promoter with an "up" mutation
   2444..2473    +  promoter       cat promoter (fragment): promoter of the E. coli cat gene encoding chloramphenicol acetyltransferase
   2474..3133    +  CDS            CmR: chloramphenicol acetyltransferase; cat; confers resistance to chloramphenicol
   3312..3470    +  CDS            ccdA (fragment): CCDA_ECO57 - Also known as H, letA. Experimental evidence at protein level: Swiss-Prot protein existence level 1. Antitoxin component of a type II toxin-antitoxin (TA) system which inhibits the post-segregational killing (PSK) of plasmid-free cells, also referred to as a plasmid addiction system. Binds to and blocks the activity of CcdB; will also remove bound CcdB protein from the CcdB-GyrA complex by forming a CcdA-CcdB complex, a process termed rejuvenation. Functions as a transcriptional corepressor for the ccdAB operon, repression also requires CcdB (By similarity). From Escherichia coli
   3475..3777    +  CDS            ccdB: CCDB_ECOLI - Also known as G, letB, letD. Experimental evidence at protein level: Swiss-Prot protein existence level 1. Toxic component of a type II toxin-antitoxin (TA) system, functioning in plasmid maintainence. Responsible for the post- segregational killing (PSK) of plasmid-free cells, also referred to as a plasmid addiction system. Half-life of over 2 hours. Cell killing by CcdB is accompanied by filamentation, defects in chromosome and plasmid segregation, defects in cell division, formation of anucleate cells, decreased DNA synthesis and plasmid loss. Interferes with the activity of DN
   3821..3945    -  protein_bind   attR2: mutant version of attR; recombination site for the Gateway® LR reaction LR Clonase™
   3946..3977    +  misc_feature   MCS (fragment): pBluescript multiple cloning site
   3997..4313    +  promoter       SV40 promoter: SV40 enhancer and early promoter
   4361..4408    +  promoter       EM7 promoter: synthetic bacterial promoter&nbsp
   4427..5464    +  CDS            HygR: hygromycin B phosphotransferase confers resistance to hygromycin
   5548..5596    +  polyA_signal   HSV TK poly(A) signal: herpes simplex virus thymidine kinase polyadenylation signal (Cole and Stacy, 1985)
   5687..5703    -  polyA_signal   bGH poly(A) signal (fragment): bovine growth hormone polyadenylation signal
   5772..5834    -  rep_origin     f1 ori (fragment) (sequence partly withheld): f1 bacteriophage origin of replication; arrow indicates direction of (+) strand synthesis
   6081..6352    -  rep_origin     f1 ori (fragment) (sequence partly withheld): f1 bacteriophage origin of replication; arrow indicates direction of (+) strand synthesis
