[The description below was written by a language model from this plasmid's Addgene catalogue record and pLannotate feature annotations shown in this document.]
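Description:
KK001: pMVP/SB/Hygro-DEST is an empty Gateway destination vector from the pMVP modular cloning platform, built on a Sleeping Beauty transposon backbone (JN607) for stable transgene delivery into mammalian cells. In bacteria it replicates from a high-copy ColE1/pUC-type origin and carries an ampicillin resistance gene (bla) with its own promoter. Remnants of a pBluescript multiple cloning site, lacZα and an f1 origin are also detected. Because the plasmid still contains the Gateway counter-selection cassette, it is propagated in a ccdB-tolerant strain under combined ampicillin and chloramphenicol selection.

The cassette, inserted by Gibson assembly, is flanked by attR1 and attR2 and contains a chloramphenicol acetyltransferase gene and the ccdB toxin gene, along with a ccdA fragment. In an LR recombination reaction this segment is replaced by the elements supplied from entry clones, and loss of ccdB allows recombinant clones to be recovered in standard E. coli strains. No mammalian promoter or polyadenylation signal for the cargo is annotated next to the att sites, so the expression elements presumably arrive with the recombined modules, although the record does not say so.

Downstream of attR2 lies a hygromycin resistance unit: an SV40 enhancer/early promoter and a bacterial EM7 promoter drive hygromycin B phosphotransferase, followed by an HSV TK poly(A) signal. This allows selection of mammalian cells with integrated transposons. The catalogue entry states that the Sleeping Beauty inverted terminal repeats were derived from another deposited plasmid. The automated feature table does not annotate them, so their exact positions relative to the Gateway and hygromycin cassettes cannot be read from it. Genomic integration would require Sleeping Beauty transposase, which is not among the annotated features and would have to come from a separate source.
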