Addgene plasmid #121867: KK001: pMVP/SB/Hygro-DEST
Purpose: (Empty Backbone) pMVP destination vector, empty Sleeping Beauty transposon vector backbone w/ Hygro selection cassette
Depositing lab: Christopher Newgard. Depositing organization: Duke University. Publication: Creation of versatile cloning platforms for transgene expression and dCas9-based epigenome editing. Haldeman JM, Conway AE, Arlotto ME, Slentz DH, Muoio DM, Becker TC, Newgard CB. Nucleic Acids Res. 2018 Dec 27. pii: 5264291. doi: 10.1093/nar/gky1286. PubMed 30590691.
Backbone
  Vector backbone: JN607
  Backbone manufacturer: Newgard Lab
  Backbone size (bp): 4900
  Vector type: Mammalian Expression ; Sleeping Beauty Transposon, pMVP Gateway Destination Vector
  Selectable markers: Hygromycin
Growth in bacteria
  Bacterial resistance: Chloramphenicol and Ampicillin, 25 & 100 μg/mL
  Growth temperature: 37°C
  Growth strain: ccdB Survival
  Copy number: High Copy
Gene/Insert
  Gene/Insert name: Gateway selection cassette (ccdb gene + Chlor resistance gene)
  Species: Synthetic
  Insert size (bp): 1455
  Cloning method: Gibson Cloning
Terms and licenses: Academic/Nonprofit Terms; Industry Terms: Not Available to Industry
Depositor comments: Sleeping Beauty ITR sequences derived from Addgene #26564
How to cite: KK001: pMVP/SB/Hygro-DEST was a gift from Christopher Newgard (Addgene plasmid # 121867 ; http://n2t.net/addgene:121867 ; RRID:Addgene_121867)
